Addgene plasmid #90234: pLentiPGK Hygro DEST H2B-mCerulean3
Purpose: Lentiviral vector to express H2B-mCerulean3 under PGK promoter (With Hygromycin Resistance)
Depositing lab: Markus Covert. Depositing organization: Stanford University. Publication: Live-cell measurements of kinase activity in single cells using translocation reporters. Kudo T, Jeknic S, Macklin DN, Akhter S, Hughey JJ, Regot S, Covert MW. Nat Protoc. 2018 Jan;13(1):155-169. doi: 10.1038/nprot.2017.128. Epub 2017 Dec 21. PubMed 29266096.
Backbone
  Vector backbone: pLENTI PGK Hygro DEST
  Vector type: Mammalian Expression, Lentiviral
  Selectable markers: Hygromycin
Growth in bacteria
  Bacterial resistance: Ampicillin, 50 μg/mL
  Growth temperature: 30°C
  Growth strain: Stbl3
  Copy number: Unknown
Gene/Insert
  Gene/Insert name: H2B
  Species: H. sapiens (human)
  Promoter: PGK
  Tag / fusion protein: mCerulean3 (C terminal on insert)
  Cloning method: Gateway Cloning
  Sequencing primers: 5′ ACCGAATCACCGACCTCTCT; 3′ GCAGCGTATCCACATAGCG
Terms and licenses: Academic/Nonprofit Terms; Industry Terms: Not Available to Industry
How to cite: pLentiPGK Hygro DEST H2B-mCerulean3 was a gift from Markus Covert (Addgene plasmid # 90234 ; http://n2t.net/addgene:90234 ; RRID:Addgene_90234)
