[The description below was written by a language model from this plasmid's Addgene catalogue record, the feature table of its GenBank file and pLannotate feature annotations shown in this document.]
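Description:
pLentiPGK Hygro DEST H2B-mCerulean3 is an HIV-1-based lentiviral expression plasmid of roughly 9.9 kb, built on the pLENTI PGK Hygro DEST Gateway destination backbone. It is maintained in E. coli through a high-copy ColE1/pUC-type origin with ampicillin resistance, and it also carries an f1 origin and remnants of a pBluescript-type lac/lacZα region. An RSV promoter fused to a truncated 5' LTR drives production of the viral genomic RNA. That RNA includes the Ψ packaging signal, a partial gag sequence, the Rev response element for Rev-dependent nuclear export, and the cPPT/CTS element. A second truncated LTR closes the transfer cassette, followed by an SV40 polyadenylation signal and SV40 origin.

The payload is human histone H2B joined through a short linker to the cyan fluorescent protein mCerulean3 at its C terminus, expressed from the human PGK promoter. The fusion is flanked by attB1 and attB2 sites, showing that the Gateway LR reaction has already been completed, so despite the "DEST" in its name this is a finished expression clone. A WPRE lies downstream of the fusion to enhance transcript stability and expression. A separate mouse PGK promoter drives a hygromycin resistance gene for selection of transduced mammalian cells. The short "TDsmURFP" hit in the automated annotation coincides with the linker in the depositor's map and is most likely a spurious match.

Because H2B is incorporated into chromatin, the fusion serves as a stable cyan nuclear marker. The associated publication concerns live-cell measurement of kinase activity with translocation reporters, where such a marker would typically support nuclear segmentation and cell tracking during imaging.
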