LOCUS       pSR1404_pLenti_H2Bmceru 9919 bp ds-DNA circular 11-JUL-2017
DEFINITION  .
FEATURES             Location/Qualifiers
     rep_origin      complement(9467..9907)
                     /label="F1 ori"
     promoter        4179..4694
                     /label="human PGK promoter"
     primer_bind     complement(9301..9318)
                     /label="M13-fwd"
     CDS             5301..6020
                     /label="mCerulean3"
     misc_feature    8579..8642
                     /label="hiv"
     CDS             7260..8075
                     /label="Hygro cds"
     misc_recomb     4746..4753
                     /label="AttR1"
     CDS             9389..9457
                     /label="LacZ alpha"
     CDS             330..989
                     /label="AmpR"
     CDS             5253..5288
                     /label="linker"
     misc_recomb     4754..4770
                     /label="AttL1"
     primer_bind     2137..2157
                     /label="M13-rev"
     rep_origin      9462..9917
                     /label="M13 origin"
     LTR             2448..2628
                     /label="HIV LTR 1"
     misc_feature    4023..4038
                     /label="cPPT"
     misc_feature    8643..8658
                     /label="cPPT"
     CDS             4869..5246
                     /label="H2B"
     misc_recomb     complement(6054..6068)
                     /label="AttR2"
     primer_bind     2175..2194
                     /label="T3"
     3'UTR           6101..6676
                     /label="WPRE"
     rep_origin      1087..1769
                     /label="ColE1 origin"
     LTR             8713..8893
                     /label="HIV LTR 2"
     misc_feature    3290..3523
                     /label="RRE"
     misc_recomb     complement(6044..6053)
                     /label="AttL2"
     promoter        6734..7246
                     /label="mouse Pgk promoter"
     misc_binding    2109..2131
                     /label="LacO"
ORIGIN
        1 caggtggcac ttttcgggga aatgtgcgcg gaacccctat ttgtttattt ttctaaatac
       61 attcaaatat gtatccgctc atgagacaat aaccctgata aatgcttcaa taatattgaa
      121 aaaggaagag tatgagtatt caacatttcc gtgtcgccct tattcccttt tttgcggcat
      181 tttgccttcc tgtttttgct cacccagaaa cgctggtgaa agtaaaagat gctgaagatc
      241 agttgggtgc acgagtgggt tacatcgaac tggatctcaa cagcggtaag atccttgaga
      301 gttttcgccc cgaagaacgt tttccaatga tgagcacttt taaagttctg ctatgtggcg
      361 cggtattatc ccgtattgac gccgggcaag agcaactcgg tcgccgcata cactattctc
      421 agaatgactt ggttgagtac tcaccagtca cagaaaagca tcttacggat ggcatgacag
      481 taagagaatt atgcagtgct gccataacca tgagtgataa cactgcggcc aacttacttc
      541 tgacaacgat cggaggaccg aaggagctaa ccgctttttt gcacaacatg ggggatcatg
      601 taactcgcct tgatcgttgg gaaccggagc tgaatgaagc cataccaaac gacgagcgtg
      661 acaccacgat gcctgtagca atggcaacaa cgttgcgcaa actattaact ggcgaactac
      721 ttactctagc ttcccggcaa caattaatag actggatgga ggcggataaa gttgcaggac
      781 cacttctgcg ctcggccctt ccggctggct ggtttattgc tgataaatct ggagccggtg
      841 agcgtgggtc tcgcggtatc attgcagcac tggggccaga tggtaagccc tcccgtatcg
      901 tagttatcta cacgacgggg agtcaggcaa ctatggatga acgaaataga cagatcgctg
      961 agataggtgc ctcactgatt aagcattggt aactgtcaga ccaagtttac tcatatatac
     1021 tttagattga tttaaaactt catttttaat ttaaaaggat ctaggtgaag atcctttttg
     1081 ataatctcat gaccaaaatc ccttaacgtg agttttcgtt ccactgagcg tcagaccccg
     1141 tagaaaagat caaaggatct tcttgagatc ctttttttct gcgcgtaatc tgctgcttgc
     1201 aaacaaaaaa accaccgcta ccagcggtgg tttgtttgcc ggatcaagag ctaccaactc
     1261 tttttccgaa ggtaactggc ttcagcagag cgcagatacc aaatactgtc cttctagtgt
     1321 agccgtagtt aggccaccac ttcaagaact ctgtagcacc gcctacatac ctcgctctgc
     1381 taatcctgtt accagtggct gctgccagtg gcgataagtc gtgtcttacc gggttggact
     1441 caagacgata gttaccggat aaggcgcagc ggtcgggctg aacggggggt tcgtgcacac
     1501 agcccagctt ggagcgaacg acctacaccg aactgagata cctacagcgt gagctatgag
     1561 aaagcgccac gcttcccgaa gggagaaagg cggacaggta tccggtaagc ggcagggtcg
     1621 gaacaggaga gcgcacgagg gagcttccag ggggaaacgc ctggtatctt tatagtcctg
     1681 tcgggtttcg ccacctctga cttgagcgtc gatttttgtg atgctcgtca ggggggcgga
     1741 gcctatggaa aaacgccagc aacgcggcct ttttacggtt cctggccttt tgctggcctt
     1801 ttgctcacat gttctttcct gcgttatccc ctgattctgt ggataaccgt attaccgcct
     1861 ttgagtgagc tgataccgct cgccgcagcc gaacgaccga gcgcagcgag tcagtgagcg
     1921 aggaagcgga agagcgccca atacgcaaac cgcctctccc cgcgcgttgg ccgattcatt
     1981 aatgcagctg gcacgacagg tttcccgact ggaaagcggg cagtgagcgc aacgcaatta
     2041 atgtgagtta gctcactcat taggcacccc aggctttaca ctttatgctt ccggctcgta
     2101 tgttgtgtgg aattgtgagc ggataacaat ttcacacagg aaacagctat gaccatgatt
     2161 acgccaagcg cgcaattaac cctcactaaa gggaacaaaa gctggagctg caagcttaat
     2221 gtagtcttat gcaatactct tgtagtcttg caacatggta acgatgagtt agcaacatgc
     2281 cttacaagga gagaaaaagc accgtgcatg ccgattggtg gaagtaaggt ggtacgatcg
     2341 tgccttatta ggaaggcaac agacgggtct gacatggatt ggacgaacca ctgaattgcc
     2401 gcattgcaga gatattgtat ttaagtgcct agctcgatac aataaacggg tctctctggt
     2461 tagaccagat ctgagcctgg gagctctctg gctaactagg gaacccactg cttaagcctc
     2521 aataaagctt gccttgagtg cttcaagtag tgtgtgcccg tctgttgtgt gactctggta
     2581 actagagatc cctcagaccc ttttagtcag tgtggaaaat ctctagcagt ggcgcccgaa
     2641 cagggacctg aaagcgaaag ggaaaccaga gctctctcga cgcaggactc ggcttgctga
     2701 agcgcgcacg gcaagaggcg aggggcggcg actggtgagt acgccaaaaa ttttgactag
     2761 cggaggctag aaggagagag atgggtgcga gagcgtcagt attaagcggg ggagaattag
     2821 atcgcgatgg gaaaaaattc ggttaaggcc agggggaaag aaaaaatata aattaaaaca
     2881 tatagtatgg gcaagcaggg agctagaacg attcgcagtt aatcctggcc tgttagaaac
     2941 atcagaaggc tgtagacaaa tactgggaca gctacaacca tcccttcaga caggatcaga
     3001 agaacttaga tcattatata atacagtagc aaccctctat tgtgtgcatc aaaggataga
     3061 gataaaagac accaaggaag ctttagacaa gatagaggaa gagcaaaaca aaagtaagac
     3121 caccgcacag caagcggccg ctgatcttca gacctggagg aggagatatg agggacaatt
     3181 ggagaagtga attatataaa tataaagtag taaaaattga accattagga gtagcaccca
     3241 ccaaggcaaa gagaagagtg gtgcagagag aaaaaagagc agtgggaata ggagctttgt
     3301 tccttgggtt cttgggagca gcaggaagca ctatgggcgc agcctcaatg acgctgacgg
     3361 tacaggccag acaattattg tctggtatag tgcagcagca gaacaatttg ctgagggcta
     3421 ttgaggcgca acagcatctg ttgcaactca cagtctgggg catcaagcag ctccaggcaa
     3481 gaatcctggc tgtggaaaga tacctaaagg atcaacagct cctggggatt tggggttgct
     3541 ctggaaaact catttgcacc actgctgtgc cttggaatgc tagttggagt aataaatctc
     3601 tggaacagat ttggaatcac acgacctgga tggagtggga cagagaaatt aacaattaca
     3661 caagcttaat acactcctta attgaagaat cgcaaaacca gcaagaaaag aatgaacaag
     3721 aattattgga attagataaa tgggcaagtt tgtggaattg gtttaacata acaaattggc
     3781 tgtggtatat aaaattattc ataatgatag taggaggctt ggtaggttta agaatagttt
     3841 ttgctgtact ttctatagtg aatagagtta ggcagggata ttcaccatta tcgtttcaga
     3901 cccacctccc aaccccgagg ggacccgaca ggcccgaagg aatagaagaa gaaggtggag
     3961 agagagacag agacagatcc attcgattag tgaacggatc tcgacggtat cggttaactt
     4021 ttaaaagaaa aggggggatt ggggggtaca gtgcagggga aagaatagta gacataatag
     4081 caacagacat acaaactaaa gaattacaaa aacaaattac aaaaattcaa aattttatcg
     4141 atcacgagac tagcctcgag aagcttgata tcgaattccc acggggttgg ggttgcgcct
     4201 tttccaaggc agccctgggt ttgcgcaggg acgcggctgc tctgggcgtg gttccgggaa
     4261 acgcagcggc gccgaccctg ggtctcgcac attcttcacg tccgttcgca gcgtcacccg
     4321 gatcttcgcc gctacccttg tgggcccccc ggcgacgctt cctgctccgc ccctaagtcg
     4381 ggaaggttcc ttgcggttcg cggcgtgccg gacgtgacaa acggaagccg cacgtctcac
     4441 tagtaccctc gcagacggac agcgccaggg agcaatggca gcgcgccgac cgcgatgggc
     4501 tgtggccaat agcggctgct cagcggggcg cgccgagagc agcggccggg aaggggcggt
     4561 gcgggaggcg gggtgtgggg cggtagtgtg ggccctgttc ctgcccgcgc ggtgttccgc
     4621 attctgcaag cctccggagc gcacgtcggc agtcggctcc ctcgttgacc gaatcaccga
     4681 cctctctccc cagggggatc accggTCGTC GACTAGTCCA GTGTGGTGGA ATTCTGCAGA
     4741 TATCAACAAG TTTGTACAAA AAAGCAGGCT TTAAAGGAAC CAATTCAGTC GACTGGATCT
     4801 CGAGCTCAAG CTTCGAATTC TGCAGTCGAC GGTACCGCGG GCCCGGGATC CACCGGCCGG
     4861 TCGCCACcat gccagagcca gcgaagtctg ctcccgcccc gaaaaagggc tccaagaagg
     4921 cggtgactaa ggcgcagaag aaaggcggca agaagcgcaa gcgcagccgc aaggagagct
     4981 attccatcta tgtgtacaag gttctgaagc aggtccaccc tgacaccggc atttcgtcca
     5041 aggccatggg catcatgaat tcgtttgtga acgacatttt cgagcgcatc gcaggtgagg
     5101 cttcccgcct ggcgcattac aacaagcgct cgaccatcac ctccagggag atccagacgg
     5161 ccgtgcgcct gctgctgcct ggggagttgg ccaagcacgc cgtgtccgag ggtactaagg
     5221 ccatcaccaa gtacaccagc gctaagaaca tggggcatgg caccggcagc accggcagcg
     5281 gcagctcatc cggaactagt atggtgagca agggcgagga gctgttcacc ggggtggtgc
     5341 ccatcctggt cgagctggac ggcgacgtaa acggccacaa gttcagcgtg tccggcgagg
     5401 gcgagggcga tgccacctac ggcaagctga ccctgaagtt catctgcacc accggcaagc
     5461 tgcccgtgcc ctggcccacc ctcgtgacca ccctgagctg gggcgtgcag tgcttcgccc
     5521 gctaccccga ccacatgaag cagcacgact tcttcaagtc cgccatgccc gaaggctacg
     5581 tccaggagcg caccatcttc ttcaaggacg acggcaacta caagacccgc gccgaggtga
     5641 agttcgaggg cgacaccctg gtgaaccgca tcgagctgaa gggcatcgac ttcaaggagg
     5701 acggcaacat cctggggcac aagctggagt acaacgccat ccacggcaac gtctatatca
     5761 ccgccgacaa gcagaagaac ggcatcaagg ccaacttcgg cctgaactgc aacatcgagg
     5821 acggcagcgt gcagctcgcc gaccactacc agcagaacac ccccatcggc gacggccccg
     5881 tgctgctgcc cgacaaccac tacctgagca cccagtccaa gctgagcaaa gaccccaacg
     5941 agaagcgcga tcacatggtc ctgctggagt tcgtgaccgc cgccgggatc actctcggca
     6001 tggacgagct gtacaagtaa GCGGCCGCAC TCGAGATATC TAGACCCAGC TTTCTTGTAC
     6061 AAAGTGGTTG ATATCCAGCA CAGTGGCGGC CGCTCGAcaa tcaacctctg gattacaaaa
     6121 tttgtgaaag attgactggt attcttaact atgttgctcc ttttacgcta tgtggatacg
     6181 ctgctttaat gcctttgtat catgctattg cttcccgtat ggctttcatt ttctcctcct
     6241 tgtataaatc ctggttgctg tctctttatg aggagttgtg gcccgttgtc aggcaacgtg
     6301 gcgtggtgtg cactgtgttt gctgacgcaa cccccactgg ttggggcatt gccaccacct
     6361 gtcagctcct ttccgggact ttcgctttcc ccctccctat tgccacggcg gaactcatcg
     6421 ccgcctgcct tgcccgctgc tggacagggg ctcggctgtt gggcactgac aattccgtgg
     6481 tgttgtcggg gaagctgacg tcctttccat ggctgctcgc ctgtgttgcc acctggattc
     6541 tgcgcgggac gtccttctgc tacgtccctt cggccctcaa tccagcggac cttccttccc
     6601 gcggcctgct gccggctctg cggcctcttc cgcgtcttcg ccttcgccct cagacgagtc
     6661 ggatctccct ttgggccgcc tccccgcctg gAATTCTGCA GATATCCGGA CTAGTGATCT
     6721 CTCGAGGTTA ACGAATTCTA CCGGGTAGGG GAGGCGCTTT TCCCAAGGCA GTCTGGAGCA
     6781 TGCGCTTTAG CAGCCCCGCT GGGCACTTGG CGCTACACAA GTGGCCTCTG GCCTCGCACA
     6841 CATTCCACAT CCACCGGTAG GCGCCAACCG GCTCCGTTCT TTGGTGGCCC CTTCGCGCCA
     6901 CCTTCTACTC CTCCCCTAGT CAGGAAGTTC CCCCCCGCCC CGCAGCTCGC GTCGTGCAGG
     6961 ACGTGACAAA TGGAAGTAGC ACGTCTCACT AGTCTCGTGC AGATGGACAG CACCGCTGAG
     7021 CAATGGAAGC GGGTAGGCCT TTGGGGCAGC GGCCAATAGC AGCTTTGCTC CTTCGCTTTC
     7081 TGGGCTCAGA GGCTGGGAAG GGGTGGGTCC GGGGGCGGGC TCAGGGGCGG GCTCAGGGGC
     7141 GGGGCGGGCG CCCGAAGGTC CTCCGGAGGC CCGGCATTCT GCACGCTTCA AAAGCGCACG
     7201 TCTGCCGCGC TGTTCTCCTC TTCCTCATCT CCGGGCCTTT CGACCTGCAT CCCGCCACCA
     7261 TGAAAAAGCC TGAACTCACC GCGACGTCTG TCGAGAAGTT TCTGATCGAA AAGTTCGACA
     7321 GCGTCTCCGA CCTGATGCAG CTCTCGGAGG GCGAAGAATC TCGTGCTTTC AGCTTCGATG
     7381 TAGGAGGGCG TGGATATGTC CTGCGGGTAA ATAGCTGCGC CGATGGTTTC TACAAAGATC
     7441 GTTATGTTTA TCGGCACTTT GCATCGGCCG CGCTCCCGAT TCCGGAAGTG CTTGACATTG
     7501 GGGAATTCAG CGAGAGCCTG ACCTATTGCA TCTCCCGCCG TGCACAGGGT GTCACGTTGC
     7561 AAGACCTGCC TGAAACCGAA CTGCCCGCTG TTCTGCAGCC GGTCGCGGAG GCCATGGATG
     7621 CGATCGCTGC GGCCGATCTT AGCCAGACGA GCGGGTTCGG CCCATTCGGA CCGCAAGGAA
     7681 TCGGTCAATA CACTACATGG CGTGATTTCA TATGCGCGAT TGCTGATCCC CATGTGTATC
     7741 ACTGGCAAAC TGTGATGGAC GACACCGTCA GTGCGTCCGT CGCGCAGGCT CTCGATGAGC
     7801 TGATGCTTTG GGCCGAGGAC TGCCCCGAAG TCCGGCACCT CGTGCACGCG GATTTCGGCT
     7861 CCAACAATGT CCTGACGGAC AATGGCCGCA TAACAGCGGT CATTGACTGG AGCGAGGCGA
     7921 TGTTCGGGGA TTCCCAATAC GAGGTCGCCA ACATCTTCTT CTGGAGGCCG TGGTTGGCTT
     7981 GTATGGAGCA GCAGACGCGC TACTTCGAGC GGAGGCATCC GGAGCTTGCA GGATCGCCGC
     8041 GGCTCCGGGG CGTATATGCT CCGCATTGGT CTTGACCAAC TCTATCAGAG CTTGGTTGAC
     8101 GGCAATTTCG ATGATGCAGC TTGGGCGCAG GGTCGATGCG ACGCAATCGT CCGATCCGGA
     8161 GCCGGGACTG TCGGGCGTAC ACAAATCGCC CGCAGAAGCG CGGCCGTCTG GACCGATGGC
     8221 TGTGTAGAAG TACTCGCCGA TAGTGGAAAC CGACGCCCCA GCACTCGTCC GAGGGCAAAG
     8281 GAATAGAGTA GATGCCGACC GAACAAGAGC TGATTTCGAG AACGCCTCAG CCAGCAACTC
     8341 GCGCGAGCCT AGCAAGGCAA ATGCGAGAGA ACGGCCTTAC GCTTGGTGGC ACAGTTCTCG
     8401 TCCACAGTTC GCTAAGCTCG CTCGGCTGGG TCGCGGGAGG GCCGGTCGCA GTGATTCAGG
     8461 CCCTTCTGGA TTGTGTTGGT CCCCAGGGCA CGATTGTCAT GCCCACGCAC TCGGGTGATC
     8521 TGACTGATCC CGCAGATTGG AGATCGCCGC CCGTGCCTGC CGATTGGGTG CAGATCCGTC
     8581 GAGGGCCCGG TACctttaag accaatgact tacaaggcag ctgtagatct tagccacttt
     8641 ttaaaagaaa aggggggact ggaagggcta gctcactccc aacgaagaca agatctgctt
     8701 tttgcttgta ctgggtctct ctggttagac cagatctgag cctgggagct ctctggctgc
     8761 ctagggaacc cactgcttaa gcctcaataa agcttgcctt gagtgcttca agtagtgtgt
     8821 gcccgtctgt tgtgtgactc tggtaactag agatccctca gaccctttta gtcagtgtgg
     8881 aaaatctcta gcagtagtag ttcatgtcat cttattattc agtatttata acttgcaaag
     8941 aaatgaatat cagagagtga gaggaacttg tttattgcag cttataatgg ttacaaataa
     9001 agcaatagca tcacaaattt cacaaataaa gcattttttt cactgcattc tagttgtggt
     9061 ttgtccaaac tcatcaatgt atcttatcat gtctggctct agctatcccg cccctaactc
     9121 cgcccagttc cgcccattct ccgccccatg gctgactaat tttttttatt tatgcagagg
     9181 ccgaggccgc ctcggcctct gagctattcc agaagtagtg aggaggcttt tttggaggcc
     9241 taggcttttg cgtcgagacg tacccaattc gccctatagt gagtcgtatt acgcgcgctc
     9301 actggccgtc gttttacaac gtcgtgactg ggaaaaccct ggcgttaccc aacttaatcg
     9361 ccttgcagca catccccctt tcgccagctg gcgtaatagc gaagaggccc gcaccgatcg
     9421 cccttcccaa cagttgcgca gcctgaatgg cgaatggcgc gnnnnnnnnn nnnnnnnnnn
     9481 nnnnnnnnnn nnnnnnnnnn nnnnnnnnnn nnnnnnnnnn nnnnnnnnnn nnnnnnnnnn
     9541 nnnnnnnnnn nnnnnnnnnn nnnnnnnnnn nnnnnnnnnn nnnnncnnnn nnnnnnnnnn
     9601 nnnnnnnnnn nnnnnnnnnn nnnnnnnnnn nnnnnnnnnn nnnnnnnnnn nnnnnnnnnn
     9661 nnnnnnnnnn nnnnnnnann nnnnnnnnnn nnnnnnnnnn nnnnnnnnnn nnnnnnnnnn
     9721 nnnnnnncct ttgacgttgg agtccacgtt ctttnnnnnn nnnnnnnnnn nnnnnnnnnn
     9781 nnnnnnnnnn naccctatct cggtctattc ttttgattta taagggattt tgccgatttc
     9841 ggcctattgg ttaaaaaatg agctgattta acaaaaattt aacgcgaatt ttaacaaaat
     9901 attaacgttt acaatttcc
//
