Features (pLannotate 1.2.2; 34 found; start..end, strand, type, name):
      1..227     +  promoter       RSV promoter: Rous sarcoma virus enhancer/promoter
    228..408     +  LTR            5' LTR (truncated): truncated 5' long terminal repeat (LTR) from HIV-1
    455..580     +  misc_feature   HIV-1 Ψ: packaging signal of human immunodeficiency virus type 1
    564..927     +  CDS            HIV-1 gag (fragment): gag protein from human immunodeficiency virus 1; gag
   1073..1306    +  misc_feature   RRE: The Rev response element (RRE) of HIV-1 allows for Rev-dependent mRNA export from the nucleus to the cytoplasm.
   1683..1783    +  CDS            Rev (fragment): human immunodeficiency virus 1 (HIV-1) Rev protein; rev; enhances nuclear export of unspliced and incompletely spliced viral mRNAs
   1802..1919    +  misc_feature   cPPT/CTS: central polypurine tract and central termination sequence of HIV-1
   1939..1962    -  misc_feature   MCS (fragment): pBluescript multiple cloning site
   1965..2475    +  promoter       hPGK promoter: human phosphoglycerate kinase 1 promoter
   2530..2554    +  protein_bind   attB1: mutant version of attB; recombination site for the Gateway® BP reaction BP Clonase™
   2583..2635    +  misc_feature   MCS: multiple cloning site
   2653..3030    +  CDS            H2B: human histone H2B; HIST1H2BJ
   3037..3071    +  CDS            TDsmURFP (fragment): monomeric tandem dimer of a small ultra-red fluorescent protein derived from a cyanobacterial phycobiliprotein (Rodriguez et al., 2016)
   3085..3801    +  CDS            mCerulean3: mCerulean3 is a basic (constitutively fluorescent) cyan fluorescent protein published in 2011, derived from Aequorea victoria. It is reported to be a somewhat slowly-maturing monomer with very low acid sensitivity.
   3828..3852    -  protein_bind   attB2: mutant version of attB; recombination site for the Gateway® BP reaction BP Clonase™
   3883..4471    +  misc_feature   WPRE: woodchuck hepatitis virus posttranscriptional regulatory element
   4527..5026    +  promoter       PGK promoter: mouse phosphoglycerate kinase 1 promoter
   5044..6069    +  CDS            HygR: aminoglycoside phosphotransferase from E. coli; aph(4)-Ia; confers resistance to hygromycin
   6087..6365    +  CDS            yokD (fragment): YOKD_BACSU - Experimental evidence at protein level: Swiss-Prot protein existence level 1. May contribute to antibiotic resistance. From Bacillus subtilis (strain 168).
   6373..6510    +  CDS            nef (fragment): NEF_HV1LA - Experimental evidence at protein level: Swiss-Prot protein existence level 1. Extracellular Nef protein targets CD4(+) T-lymphocytes for apoptosis by interacting with CXCR4 surface receptors. From Human immunodeficiency virus type 1 group M subtype B (isolate Lai) (HIV-1).
   6496..6676    +  LTR            5' LTR (truncated): truncated 5' long terminal repeat (LTR) from HIV-1
   6748..6869    +  polyA_signal   SV40 poly(A) signal: SV40 polyadenylation signal
   6909..7044    +  rep_origin     SV40 ori: SV40 origin of replication
   7065..7083    -  promoter       T7 promoter: promoter for bacteriophage T7 RNA polymerase
   7091..7246    +  CDS            lacZα (fragment): LacZα fragment of β-galactosidase; lacZ fragment
   7251..7679    +  rep_origin     f1 ori (sequence partly withheld): f1 bacteriophage origin of replication; arrow indicates direction of (+) strand synthesis
   7732..7836    +  promoter       AmpR promoter: bla
   7837..8697    +  CDS            AmpR: β-lactamase; bla; confers resistance to ampicillin, carbenicillin, and related antibiotics
   8868..9456    +  rep_origin     ori: high-copy-number ColE1/pMB1/pBR322/pUC origin of replication
   9639..9731    +  CDS            lacI (fragment): lac repressor; lacI; The lac repressor binds to the lac operator to inhibit transcription in E. coli. This inhibition can be relieved by adding lactose or isopropyl-β-D-thiogalactopyranoside (IPTG).
   9744..9765    +  protein_bind   CAP binding site: CAP binding activates transcription in the presence of cAMP. E. coli catabolite activator protein
   9780..9810    +  promoter       lac promoter: promoter for the E. coli lac operon
   9818..9834    +  protein_bind   lac operator: The lac repressor binds to the lac operator to inhibit transcription in E. coli. This inhibition can be relieved by adding lactose or isopropyl-β-D-thiogalactopyranoside (IPTG). lac repressor encoded by lacI
   9879..9897    +  promoter       T3 promoter: promoter for bacteriophage T3 RNA polymerase
>Addgene plasmid #90234 | pLentiPGK Hygro DEST H2B-mCerulean3 | addgene full sequence | sequence record 273282 | Addgene NGS Result
TGTAGTCTTATGCAATACTCTTGTAGTCTTGCAACATGGTAACGATGAGTTAGCAACATGCCTTACAAGG
AGAGAAAAAGCACCGTGCATGCCGATTGGTGGAAGTAAGGTGGTACGATCGTGCCTTATTAGGAAGGCAA
CAGACGGGTCTGACATGGATTGGACGAACCACTGAATTGCCGCATTGCAGAGATATTGTATTTAAGTGCC
TAGCTCGATACATAAACGGGTCTCTCTGGTTAGACCAGATCTGAGCCTGGGAGCTCTCTGGCTAACTAGG
GAACCCACTGCTTAAGCCTCAATAAAGCTTGCCTTGAGTGCTTCAAGTAGTGTGTGCCCGTCTGTTGTGT
GACTCTGGTAACTAGAGATCCCTCAGACCCTTTTAGTCAGTGTGGAAAATCTCTAGCAGTGGCGCCCGAA
CAGGGACTTGAAAGCGAAAGGGAAACCAGAGGAGCTCTCTCGACGCAGGACTCGGCTTGCTGAAGCGCGC
ACGGCAAGAGGCGAGGGGCGGCGACTGGTGAGTACGCCAAAAATTTTGACTAGCGGAGGCTAGAAGGAGA
GAGATGGGTGCGAGAGCGTCAGTATTAAGCGGGGGAGAATTAGATCGCGATGGGAAAAAATTCGGTTAAG
GCCAGGGGGAAAGAAAAAATATAAATTAAAACATATAGTATGGGCAAGCAGGGAGCTAGAACGATTCGCA
GTTAATCCTGGCCTGTTAGAAACATCAGAAGGCTGTAGACAAATACTGGGACAGCTACAACCATCCCTTC
AGACAGGATCAGAAGAACTTAGATCATTATATAATACAGTAGCAACCCTCTATTGTGTGCATCAAAGGAT
AGAGATAAAAGACACCAAGGAAGCTTTAGACAAGATAGAGGAAGAGCAAAACAAAAGTAAGACCACCGCA
CAGCAAGCGGCCGCTGATCTTCAGACCTGGAGGAGGAGATATGAGGGACAATTGGAGAAGTGAATTATAT
AAATATAAAGTAGTAAAAATTGAACCATTAGGAGTAGCACCCACCAAGGCAAAGAGAAGAGTGGTGCAGA
GAGAAAAAAGAGCAGTGGGAATAGGAGCTTTGTTCCTTGGGTTCTTGGGAGCAGCAGGAAGCACTATGGG
CGCAGCGTCAATGACGCTGACGGTACAGGCCAGACAATTATTGTCTGGTATAGTGCAGCAGCAGAACAAT
TTGCTGAGGGCTATTGAGGCGCAACAGCATCTGTTGCAACTCACAGTCTGGGGCATCAAGCAGCTCCAGG
CAAGAATCCTGGCTGTGGAAAGATACCTAAAGGATCAACAGCTCCTGGGGATTTGGGGTTGCTCTGGAAA
ACTCATTTGCACCACTGCTGTGCCTTGGAATGCTAGTTGGAGTAATAAATCTCTGGAACAGATTTGGAAT
CACACGACCTGGATGGAGTGGGACAGAGAAATTAACAATTACACAAGCTTAATACACTCCTTAATTGAAG
AATCGCAAAACCAGCAAGAAAAGAATGAACAAGAATTATTGGAATTAGATAAATGGGCAAGTTTGTGGAA
TTGGTTTAACATAACAAATTGGCTGTGGTATATAAAATTATTCATAATGATAGTAGGAGGCTTGGTAGGT
TTAAGAATAGTTTTTGCTGTACTTTCTATAGTGAATAGAGTTAGGCAGGGATATTCACCATTATCGTTTC
AGACCCACCTCCCAACCCCGAGGGGACCCGACAGGCCCGAAGGAATAGAAGAAGAAGGTGGAGAGAGAGA
CAGAGACAGATCCATTCGATTAGTGAACGGATCTCGACGGTATCGGTTAACTTTTAAAAGAAAAGGGGGG
ATTGGGGGGTACAGTGCAGGGGAAAGAATAGTAGACATAATAGCAACAGACATACAAACTAAAGAATTAC
AAAAACAAATTACAAAAATTCAAAATTTTATCGATCACGAGACTAGCCTCGAGAAGCTTGATATCGAATT
CCACGGGGTTGGGGTTGCGCCTTTTCCAAGGCAGCCCTGGGTTTGCGCAGGGACGCGGCTGCTCTGGGCG
TGGTTCCGGGAAACGCAGCGGCGCCGACCCTGGGTCTCGCACATTCTTCACGTCCGTTCGCAGCGTCACC
CGGATCTTCGCCGCTACCCTTGTGGGCCCCCCGGCGACGCTTCCTGCTCCGCCCCTAAGTCGGGAAGGTT
CCTTGCGGTTCGCGGCGTGCCGGACGTGACAAACGGAAGCCGCACGTCTCACTAGTACCCTCGCAGACGG
ACAGCGCCAGGGAGCAATGGCAGCGCGCCGACCGCGATGGGCTGTGGCCAATAGCGGCTGCTCAGCAGGG
CGCGCCGAGAGCAGCGGCCGGGAAGGGGCGGTGCGGGAGGCGGGGTGTGGGGCGGTAGTGTGGGCCCTGT
TCCTGCCCGCGCGGTGTTCCGCATTCTGCAAGCCTCCGGAGCGCACGTCGGCAGTCGGCTCCCTCGTTGA
CCGAATCACCGACCTCTCTCCCCAGGGGGATCCACCGGTTCGTCGACTAGTCCAGTGTGGTGGAATTCTG
CAGATATCAACAAGTTTGTACAAAAAAGCAGGCTTTAAAGGAACCAATTCAGTCGACTGGATCTCGAGCT
CAAGCTTCGAATTCTGCAGTCGACGGTACCGCGGGCCCGGGATCCACCGGCCGGTCGCCACCATGCCAGA
GCCAGCGAAGTCTGCTCCCGCCCCGAAAAAGGGCTCCAAGAAGGCGGTGACTAAGGCGCAGAAGAAAGGC
GGCAAGAAGCGCAAGCGCAGCCGCAAGGAGAGCTATTCCATCTATGTGTACAAGGTTCTGAAGCAGGTCC
ACCCTGACACCGGCATTTCGTCCAAGGCCATGGGCATCATGAATTCGTTTGTGAACGACATTTTCGAGCG
CATCGCAGGTGAGGCTTCCCGCCTGGCGCATTACAACAAGCGCTCGACCATCACCTCCAGGGAGATCCAG
ACGGCCGTGCGCCTGCTGCTGCCTGGGGAGTTGGCCAAGCACGCCGTGTCCGAGGGTACTAAGGCCATCA
CCAAGTACACCAGCGCTAAGAACATGGGGCATGGCACCGGCAGCACCGGCAGCGGCAGCTCATCCGGAAC
TAGTATGGTGAGCAAGGGCGAGGAGCTGTTCACCGGGGTGGTGCCCATCCTGGTCGAGCTGGACGGCGAC
GTAAACGGCCACAAGTTCAGCGTGTCCGGCGAGGGCGAGGGCGATGCCACCTACGGCAAGCTGACCCTGA
AGTTCATCTGCACCACCGGCAAGCTGCCCGTGCCCTGGCCCACCCTCGTGACCACCCTGAGCTGGGGCGT
GCAGTGCTTCGCCCGCTACCCCGACCACATGAAGCAGCACGACTTCTTCAAGTCCGCCATGCCCGAAGGC
TACGTCCAGGAGCGCACCATCTTCTTCAAGGACGACGGCAACTACAAGACCCGCGCCGAGGTGAAGTTCG
AGGGCGACACCCTGGTGAACCGCATCGAGCTGAAGGGCATCGACTTCAAGGAGGACGGCAACATCCTGGG
GCACAAGCTGGAGTACAACGCCATCCACGGCAACGTCTATATCACCGCCGACAAGCAGAAGAACGGCATC
AAGGCCAACTTCGGCCTGAACTGCAACATCGAGGACGGCAGCGTGCAGCTCGCCGACCACTACCAGCAGA
ACACCCCCATCGGCGACGGCCCCGTGCTGCTGCCCGACAACCACTACCTGAGCACCCAGTCCAAGCTGAG
CAAAGACCCCAACGAGAAGCGCGATCACATGGTCCTGCTGGAGTTCGTGACCGCCGCCGGGATCACTCTC
GGCATGGACGAGCTGTACAAGTAAGCGGCCGCACTCGAGATATCTAGACCCAGCTTTCTTGTACAAAGTG
GTTGATATCCAGCACAGTGGCGGCCGCTCGACAATCAACCTCTGGATTACAAAATTTGTGAAAGATTGAC
TGGTATTCTTAACTATGTTGCTCCTTTTACGCTATGTGGATACGCTGCTTTAATGCCTTTGTATCATGCT
ATTGCTTCCCGTATGGCTTTCATTTTCTCCTCCTTGTATAAATCCTGGTTGCTGTCTCTTTATGAGGAGT
TGTGGCCCGTTGTCAGGCAACGTGGCGTGGTGTGCACTGTGTTTGCTGACGCAACCCCCACTGGTTGGGG
CATTGCCACCACCTGTCAGCTCCTTTCCGGGACTTTCGCTTTCCCCCTCCCTATTGCCACGGCGGAACTC
ATCGCCGCCTGCCTTGCCCGCTGCTGGACAGGGGCTCGGCTGTTGGGCACTGACAATTCCGTGGTGTTGT
CGGGGAAGCTGACGTCCTTTCCATGGCTGCTCGCCTGTGTTGCCACCTGGATTCTGCGCGGGACGTCCTT
CTGCTACGTCCCTTCGGCCCTCAATCCAGCGGACCTTCCTTCCCGCGGCCTGCTGCCGGCTCTGCGGCCT
CTTCCGCGTCTTCGCCTTCGCCCTCAGACGAGTCGGATCTCCCTTTGGGCCGCCTCCCCGCCTGGAATTC
TGCAGATATCCGGACTAGTGATCTCTCGAGGTTAACGAATTCTACCGGGTAGGGGAGGCGCTTTTCCCAA
GGCAGTCTGGAGCATGCGCTTTAGCAGCCCCGCTGGGCACTTGGCGCTACACAAGTGGCCTCTGGCCTCG
CACACATTCCACATCCACCGGTAGGCGCCAACCGGCTCCGTTCTTTGGTGGCCCCTTCGCGCCACCTTCT
ACTCCTCCCCTAGTCAGGAAGTTCCCCCCCGCCCCGCAGCTCGCGTCGTGCAGGACGTGACAAATGGAAG
TAGCACGTCTCACTAGTCTCGTGCAGATGGACAGCACCGCTGAGCAATGGAAGCGGGTAGGCCTTTGGGG
CAGCGGCCAATAGCAGCTTTGCTCCTTCGCTTTCTGGGCTCAGAGGCTGGGAAGGGGTGGGTCCGGGGGC
GGGCTCAGGGGCGGGCTCAGGGGCGGGGCGGGCGCCCGAAGGTCCTCCGGAGGCCCGGCATTCTGCACGC
TTCAAAAGCGCACGTCTGCCGCGCTGTTCTCCTCTTCCTCATCTCCGGGCCTTTCGACCTGCATCCCGCC
ACCATGAAAAAGCCTGAACTCACCGCGACGTCTGTCGAGAAGTTTCTGATCGAAAAGTTCGACAGCGTCT
CCGACCTGATGCAGCTCTCGGAGGGCGAAGAATCTCGTGCTTTCAGCTTCGATGTAGGAGGGCGTGGATA
TGTCCTGCGGGTAAATAGCTGCGCCGATGGTTTCTACAAAGATCGTTATGTTTATCGGCACTTTGCATCG
GCCGCGCTCCCGATTCCGGAAGTGCTTGACATTGGGGAATTCAGCGAGAGCCTGACCTATTGCATCTCCC
GCCGTGCACAGGGTGTCACGTTGCAAGACCTGCCTGAAACCGAACTGCCCGCTGTTCTGCAGCCGGTCGC
GGAGGCCATGGATGCGATCGCTGCGGCCGATCTTAGCCAGACGAGCGGGTTCGGCCCATTCGGACCGCAA
GGAATCGGTCAATACACTACATGGCGTGATTTCATATGCGCGATTGCTGATCCCCATGTGTATCACTGGC
AAACTGTGATGGACGACACCGTCAGTGCGTCCGTCGCGCAGGCTCTCGATGAGCTGATGCTTTGGGCCGA
GGACTGCCCCGAAGTCCGGCACCTCGTGCACGCGGATTTCGGCTCCAACAATGTCCTGACGGACAATGGC
CGCATAACAGCGGTCATTGACTGGAGCGAGGCGATGTTCGGGGATTCCCAATACGAGGTCGCCAACATCT
TCTTCTGGAGGCCGTGGTTGGCTTGTATGGAGCAGCAGACGCGCTACTTCGAGCGGAGGCATCCGGAGCT
TGCAGGATCGCCGCGGCTCCGGGCGTATATGCTCCGCATTGGTCTTGACCAACTCTATCAGAGCTTGGTT
GACGGCAATTTCGATGATGCAGCTTGGGCGCAGGGTCGATGCGACGCAATCGTCCGATCCGGAGCCGGGA
CTGTCGGGCGTACACAAATCGCCCGCAGAAGCGCGGCCGTCTGGACCGATGGCTGTGTAGAAGTACTCGC
CGATAGTGGAAACCGACGCCCCAGCACTCGTCCGAGGGCAAAGGAATAGAGTAGATGCCGACCGAACAAG
AGCTGATTTCGAGAACGCCTCAGCCAGCAACTCGCGCGAGCCTAGCAAGGCAAATGCGAGAGAACGGCCT
TACGCTTGGTGGCACAGTTCTCGTCCACAGTTCGCTAAGCTCGCTCGGCTGGGTCGCGGGAGGGCCGGTC
GCAGTGATTCAGGCCCTTCTGGATTGTGTTGGTCCCCAGGGCACGATTGTCATGCCCACGCACTCGGGTG
ATCTGACTGATCCCGCAGATTGGAGATCGCCGCCCGTGCCTGCCGATTGGGTGCAGATCCGTCGAGGGCC
CGGTACCTTTAAGACCAATGACTTACAAGGCAGCTGTAGATCTTAGCCACTTTTTAAAAGAAAAGGGGGG
ACTGGAAGGGCTAGCTCACTCCCAACGAAGACAAGATCTGCTTTTTGCTTGTACTGGGTCTCTCTGGTTA
GACCAGATCTGAGCCTGGGAGCTCTCTGGCTAACTAGGGAACCCACTGCTTAAGCCTCAATAAAGCTTGC
CTTGAGTGCTTCAAGTAGTGTGTGCCCGTCTGTTGTGTGACTCTGGTAACTAGAGATCCCTCAGACCCTT
TTAGTCAGTGTGGAAAATCTCTAGCAGTAGTAGTTCATGTCATCTTATTATTCAGTATTTATAACTTGCA
AAGAAATGAATATCAGAGAGTGAGAGGAACTTGTTTATTGCAGCTTATAATGGTTACAAATAAAGCAATA
GCATCACAAATTTCACAAATAAAGCATTTTTTTCACTGCATTCTAGTTGTGGTTTGTCCAAACTCATCAA
TGTATCTTATCATGTCTGGCTCTAGCTATCCCGCCCCTAACTCCGCCCATCCCGCCCCTAACTCCGCCCA
GTTCCGCCCATTCTCCGCCCCATGGCTGACTAATTTTTTTTATTTATGCAGAGGCCGAGGCCGCCTCGGC
CTCTGAGCTATTCCAGAAGTAGTGAGGAGGCTTTTTTGGAGGCCTAGGGACGTACCCAATTCGCCCTATA
GTGAGTCGTATTACGCGCGCTCACTGGCCGTCGTTTTACAACGTCGTGACTGGGAAAACCCTGGCGTTAC
CCAACTTAATCGCCTTGCAGCACATCCCCCTTTCGCCAGCTGGCGTAATAGCGAAGAGGCCCGCACCGAT
CGCCCTTCCCAACAGTTGCGCAGCCTGAATGGCGAATGGG
[124 nt withheld, positions 7251-7374]
C
[91 nt withheld, positions 7376-7466]
A
[49 nt withheld, positions 7468-7516]
CCTTTGACGTTGGAGTCCACGTTCTTT
[37 nt withheld, positions 7544-7580]
ACCCTATCTCGGTCTATTCTTTTGATTTATAAGGGATTTTGCCGATTTCGGCCTATTGGTTAAAAAATGA
GCTGATTTAACAAAAATTTAACGCGAATTTTAACAAAATATTAACGCTTACAATTTAGGTGGCACTTTTC
GGGGAAATGTGCGCGGAACCCCTATTTGTTTATTTTTCTAAATACATTCAAATATGTATCCGCTCATGAG
ACAATAACCCTGATAAATGCTTCAATAATATTGAAAAAGGAAGAGTATGAGTATTCAACATTTCCGTGTC
GCCCTTATTCCCTTTTTTGCGGCATTTTGCCTTCCTGTTTTTGCTCACCCAGAAACGCTGGTGAAAGTAA
AAGATGCTGAAGATCAGTTGGGTGCACGAGTGGGTTACATCGAACTGGATCTCAACAGCGGTAAGATCCT
TGAGAGTTTTCGCCCCGAAGAACGTTTTCCAATGATGAGCACTTTTAAAGTTCTGCTATGTGGCGCGGTA
TTATCCCGTATTGACGCCGGGCAAGAGCAACTCGGTCGCCGCATACACTATTCTCAGAATGACTTGGTTG
AGTACTCACCAGTCACAGAAAAGCATCTTACGGATGGCATGACAGTAAGAGAATTATGCAGTGCTGCCAT
AACCATGAGTGATAACACTGCGGCCAACTTACTTCTGACAACGATCGGAGGACCGAAGGAGCTAACCGCT
TTTTTGCACAACATGGGGGATCATGTAACTCGCCTTGATCGTTGGGAACCGGAGCTGAATGAAGCCATAC
CAAACGACGAGCGTGACACCACGATGCCTGTAGCAATGGCAACAACGTTGCGCAAACTATTAACTGGCGA
ACTACTTACTCTAGCTTCCCGGCAACAATTAATAGACTGGATGGAGGCGGATAAAGTTGCAGGACCACTT
CTGCGCTCGGCCCTTCCGGCTGGCTGGTTTATTGCTGATAAATCTGGAGCCGGTGAGCGTGGGTCTCGCG
GTATCATTGCAGCACTGGGGCCAGATGGTAAGCCCTCCCGTATCGTAGTTATCTACACGACGGGGAGTCA
GGCAACTATGGATGAACGAAATAGACAGATCGCTGAGATAGGTGCCTCACTGATTAAGCATTGGTAACTG
TCAGACCAAGTTTACTCATATATACTTTAGATTGATTTAAAACTTCATTTTTAATTTAAAAGGATCTAGG
TGAAGATCCTTTTTGATAATCTCATGACCAAAATCCCTTAACGTGAGTTTTCGTTCCACTGAGCGTCAGA
CCCCGTAGAAAAGATCAAAGGATCTTCTTGAGATCCTTTTTTTCTGCGCGTAATCTGCTGCTTGCAAACA
AAAAAACCACCGCTACCAGCGGTGGTTTGTTTGCCGGATCAAGAGCTACCAACTCTTTTTCCGAAGGTAA
CTGGCTTCAGCAGAGCGCAGATACCAAATACTGTTCTTCTAGTGTAGCCGTAGTTAGGCCACCACTTCAA
GAACTCTGTAGCACCGCCTACATACCTCGCTCTGCTAATCCTGTTACCAGTGGCTGCTGCCAGTGGCGAT
AAGTCGTGTCTTACCGGGTTGGACTCAAGACGATAGTTACCGGATAAGGCGCAGCGGTCGGGCTGAACGG
GGGGTTCGTGCACACAGCCCAGCTTGGAGCGAACGACCTACACCGAACTGAGATACCTACAGCGTGAGCT
ATGAGAAAGCGCCACGCTTCCCGAAGGGAGAAAGGCGGACAGGTATCCGGTAAGCGGCAGGGTCGGAACA
GGAGAGCGCACGAGGGAGCTTCCAGGGGGAAACGCCTGGTATCTTTATAGTCCTGTCGGGTTTCGCCACC
TCTGACTTGAGCGTCGATTTTTGTGATGCTCGTCAGGGGGGCGGAGCCTATGGAAAAACGCCAGCAACGC
GGCCTTTTTACGGTTCCTGGCCTTTTGCTGGCCTTTTGCTCACATGTTCTTTCCTGCGTTATCCCCTGAT
TCTGTGGATAACCGTATTACCGCCTTTGAGTGAGCTGATACCGCTCGCCGCAGCCGAACGACCGAGCGCA
GCGAGTCAGTGAGCGAGGAAGCGGAAGAGCGCCCAATACGCAAACCGCCTCTCCCCGCGCGTTGGCCGAT
TCATTAATGCAGCTGGCACGACAGGTTTCCCGACTGGAAAGCGGGCAGTGAGCGCAACGCAATTAATGTG
AGTTAGCTCACTCATTAGGCACCCCAGGCTTTACACTTTATGCTTCCGGCTCGTATGTTGTGTGGAATTG
TGAGCGGATAACAATTTCACACAGGAAACAGCTATGACCATGATTACGCCAAGCGCGCAATTAACCCTCA
CTAAAGGGAACAAAAGCTGGAGCTGCAAGCTTAA
